>Addgene plasmid #201254 | PB-TAC-ERP2-(N-HA)KRAS_G12D | addgene full sequence | sequence record 408509 | Addgene NGS Result
AAATTGTAAGCGTTAATATTTTGTTAAAATTCGCGTTAAATTTTTGTTAAATCAGCTCATTTTTTAACCA
ATAGGCCGAAATCGGCAAAATCCCTTATAAATCAAAAGAATAGACCGAGATAGGGT
[37 nt withheld, positions 127-163]
AAAGAACGTGGACTCCAACGTCAAAGG
[49 nt withheld, positions 191-239]
T
[91 nt withheld, positions 241-331]
G
[124 nt withheld, positions 333-456]
CCCATTCGCCATTCAGGCTGCGCAACTGTTGGGAAGGGCGATCGGTGCGGGCCTCTTCGCTATTACGCCA
GCTGGCGAAAGGGGGATGTGCTGCAAGGCGATTAAGTTGGGTAACGCCAGGGTTTTCCCAGTCACGACGT
TGTAAAACGACGGCCAGTGAATTGTAATACGACTCACTATAGGGCGAATTGGAGCTCGGTATTCACGACA
GCAGGCTGAATAATAAAAAAATTAGAAACTATTATTTAACCCTAGAAAGATAATCATATTGTGACGTACG
TTAAAGATAATCATGCGTAAAATTGACGCATGTGTTTTATCGGTCTGTATATCGAGGTTTATTTATTAAT
TTGAATAGATATTAAGTTTTATTATATTTACACTTACATACTAATAATAAATTCAACAAACAATTTATTT
ATGTTTATTTATTTATTAAAAAAAAACAAAAACTCAAAATTTCTTCTATAAAGTAACAAAACTTTTAAAC
ATTCTCTCTTTTACAAAAATAAACTTATTTTGTACTTTAAAAACAGTCATGTTGTATTATAAAATAAGTA
ATTAGCTTAACCTATACATAATAGAAACAAATTATACTTATTAGTCAGTCAGAAACAACTTTGGCACATA
TCAATATTATGCTCTCGTTAATTAACTCGAGGGATCCAAGCTGGCCGCACGTCTCCCTATCAGTGATAGA
GAAGTCGACACGTCTCGAGCTCCCTATCAGTGATAGAGAAGGTACGTCTAGAACGTCTCCCTATCAGTGA
TAGAGAAGTCGACACGTCTCGAGCTCCCTATCAGTGATAGAGAAGGTACGTCTAGAACGTCTCCCTATCA
GTGATAGAGAAGTCGACACGTCTCGAGCTCCCTATCAGTGATAGAGAAGGTACGTCTAGAACGTCTCCCT
ATCAGTGATAGAGAAGTCGACACGTCTCGAGCTCCCTATCAGTGATAGAGAAGGTACCCCCTATATAAGC
AGAGCTCGTTTAGTGAACCGTCAGATCGCCTGGAGACGCCATCCACGCTGTTTTGACCTCCATAGAAGAC
ACCGGGACCGATCCAGCCTCCGCGGTGGCGGCCATCACAAGTTTGTACAAAAAAGCAGGCTTCACTAGTG
TCTTTCATAAGCTTATGTATCCATATGATGTGCCCGACTATGCCTCACTTGGAGGACCCTCTGGATCCAC
CATGACTGAATATAAACTTGTGGTAGTTGGAGCTGACGGCGTAGGCAAGAGTGCCTTGACGATACAGCTA
ATTCAGAATCATTTTGTGGACGAATATGATCCAACAATAGAGGATTCCTACAGGAAGCAAGTAGTAATTG
ATGGAGAAACCTGTCTCTTGGATATTCTCGACACAGCAGGTCAAGAGGAGTACAGTGCAATGAGGGACCA
GTACATGAGGACTGGGGAGGGCTTTCTTTGTGTATTTGCCATAAATAATACTAAATCATTTGAAGATATT
CACCATTATAGAGAACAAATTAAAAGAGTTAAGGACTCTGAAGATGTACCTATGGTCCTAGTAGGAAATA
AATGTGATTTGCCTTCCAGAACAGTAGACACAAAACAGGCTCAGGACTTAGCAAGAAGTTATGGAATTCC
TTTTATTGAAACATCAGCAAAGACAAGACAGGGTGTTGATGATGCCTTCTATACATTAGTTCGAGAAATT
CGAAAACATAAAGAAAAGATGAGCAAAGATGGTAAAAAGAAGAAAAAGAAGTCAAAGACAAAGTGTGTAA
TTATGTAAGTCGACCCTGTGGAATGTGTGTCACACCCAGCTTTCTTGTACAAAGTGGTGATCTAGCTAAA
ACGCGGCCTCGAATCGAATTCCGCCCCCCCCCCTCTCCCTCCCCCCCCCCTAACGTTACTGGCCGAAGCC
GCTTGGAATAAGGCCGGTGTGCGTTTGTCTATATGTTATTTTCCACCATATTGCCGTCTTTTGGCAATGT
GAGGGCCCGGAAACCTGGCCCTGTCTTCTTGACGAGCATTCCTAGGGGTCTTTCCCCTCTCGCCAAAGGA
ATGCAAGGTCTGTTGAATGTCGTGAAGGAAGCAGTTCCTCTGGAAGCTTCTTGAAGACAAACAACGTCTG
TAGCGACCCTTTGCAGGCAGCGGAACCCCCCACCTGGCGACAGGTGCCTCTGCGGCCAAAAGCCACGTGT
ATAAGATACACCTGCAAAGGCGGCACAACCCCAGTGCCACGTTGTGAGTTGGATAGTTGTGGAAAGAGTC
AAATGGCTCTCCTCAAGCGTATTCAACAAGGGGCTGAAGGATGCCCAGAAGGTACCCCATTGTATGGGAT
CTGATCTGGGGCCTCGGTGCACATGCTTTACATGTGTTTAGTCGAGGTTAAAAAAACGTCTAGGCCCCCC
GAACCACGGGGACGTGGTTTTCCTTTGAAAAACACGATGATAATATGGCCACAACCATGGTGAGCAAGGG
CGAGGAGGATAACATGGCCATCATCAAGGAGTTCATGCGCTTCAAGGTGCACATGGAGGGCTCCGTGAAC
GGCCACGAGTTCGAGATCGAGGGCGAGGGCGAGGGCCGCCCCTACGAGGGCACCCAGACCGCCAAGCTGA
AGGTGACCAAGGGTGGCCCCCTGCCCTTCGCCTGGGACATCCTGTCCCCTCAGTTCATGTACGGCTCCAA
GGCCTACGTGAAGCACCCCGCCGACATCCCCGACTACTTGAAGCTGTCCTTCCCCGAGGGCTTCAAGTGG
GAGCGCGTGATGAACTTCGAGGACGGCGGCGTGGTGACCGTGACCCAGGACTCCTCCCTGCAGGACGGCG
AGTTCATCTACAAGGTGAAGCTGCGCGGCACCAACTTCCCCTCCGACGGCCCCGTAATGCAGAAGAAGAC
CATGGGCTGGGAGGCCTCCTCCGAGCGGATGTACCCCGAGGACGGCGCCCTGAAGGGCGAGATCAAGCAG
AGGCTGAAGCTGAAGGACGGCGGCCACTACGACGCTGAGGTCAAGACCACCTACAAGGCCAAGAAGCCCG
TGCAGCTGCCCGGCGCCTACAACGTCAACATCAAGTTGGACATCACCTCCCACAACGAGGACTACACCAT
CGTGGAACAGTACGAACGCGCCGAGGGCCGCCACTCCACCGGCGGCATGGACGAGCTGTACAAGTAAAGC
GGCCGCGATCTTTTTCCCTCTGCCAAAAATTATGGGGACATCATGAAGCCCCTTGAGCATCTGACTTCTG
GCTAATAAAGGAAATTTATTTTCATTGCAATAGTGTGTTGGAATTTTTTGTGTCTCTCACTCGGAAGGAC
ATATGGGAGGGCAAATCATTTAAAACATCAGAATGAGTATTTGGTTTAGAGTTTGGCAACATATGCCCAT
ATGCTGGCTGCCATGAACAAAGGTTGGCTATAAAGAGGTCATCAGTATATGAAACAGCCCCCTGCTGTCC
ATTCCTTATTCCATAGAAAAGCCTTGACTTGAGGTTAGATTTTTTTTATATTTTGTTTTGTGTTATTTTT
TTCTTTAACATCCCTAAAATTTTCCTTACATGTTTTACTAGCCAGATTTTTCCTCCTCTCCTGACTACTC
CCAGTCATAGCTGTCCCTCTTCTCTTATGGAGATCCCTCGACCTGCAGGAATTCGATTACTTAAGCCTAG
GATCCAGATCTGTACATTCGAATCGATGAATTCGTTAACCATGGAAGCTTCTGCAGCGGCCGCACTAGCG
GTGGCGGCCTCGACATTGATTATTGACTAGTTATTAATAGTAATCAATTACGGGGTCATTAGTTCATAGC
CCATATATGGAGTTCCGCGTTACATAACTTACGGTAAATGGCCCGCCTGGCTGACCGCCCAACGACCCCC
GCCCATTGACGTCAATAATGACGTATGTTCCCATAGTAACGCCAATAGGGACTTTCCATTGACGTCAATG
GGTGGAGTATTTACGGTAAACTGCCCACTTGGCAGTACATCAAGTGTATCATATGCCAAGTACGCCCCCT
ATTGACGTCAATGACGGTAAATGGCCCGCCTGGCATTATGCCCAGTACATGACCTTATGGGACTTTCCTA
CTTGGCAGTACATCTACGTATTAGTCATCGCTATTACCATGATGATGCGGTTTTGGCAGTACATCAATGG
GCGTGGATAGCGGTTTGACTCACGGGGATTTCCAAGTCTCCACCCCATTGACGTCAATGGGAGTTTGTTT
TGACTAGTGGAGCCGAGAGTAATTCATACAAAAGGAGGGATCGCCTTCGCAAGGGGAGAGCCCAGGGACC
GTCCCTAAATTCTCACAGACCCAAATCCCTGTAGCCGCCCCACGACAGCGCGAGGAGCATGCGCCCAGGG
CTGAGCGCGGGTAGATCAGAGCACACAAGCTCACAGTCCCCGGCGGTGGGGGGAGGGGCGCGCTGAGCGG
GGGCCAGGGAGCTGGCGCGGGGCAAACTGGGAAAGTGGTGTCGTGTGCTGGCTCCGCCCTCTTCCCGAGG
GTGGGGGAGAACGGTATATAAGTGCGGTAGTCGCCTTGGACGTTCTTTTTCGCAACGGGTTTGCCGTCAG
AACGCAGGTGAGTGGCGGGTGTGGCTTCCGCGGGCCCCGGAGCTGGAGCCCTGCTCTGAGCGGGCCGGGC
TGATATGCGAGTGTCGTCCGCAGGGTTTAGCTGTGAGCATTCCCACTTCGAGTGGCGGGCGGTGCGGGGG
TGAGAGTGCGAGGCCTAGCGGCAACCCCGTAGCCTCGCCTCGTGTCCGGCTTGAGGCCTAGCGTGGTGTC
CGCCGCCGCGTGCCACTCCGGCCGCACTATGCGTTTTTTGTCCTTGCTGCCCTCGATTGCCTTCCAGCAG
CATGGGCTAACAAAGGGAGGGTGTGGGGCTCACTCTTAAGGAGCCCATGAAGCTTACGTTGGATAGGAAT
GGAAGGGCAGGAGGGGCGACTGGGGCCCGCCCGCCTTCGGAGCACATGTCCGACGCCACCTGGATGGGGC
GAGGCCTGTGGCTTTCCGAAGCAATCGGGCGTGAGTTTAGCCTACCTGGGCCATGTGGCCCTAGCACTGG
GCACGGTCTGGCCTGGCGGTGCCGCGTTCCCTTGCCTCCCAACAAGGGTGAGGCCGTCCCGCCCGGCACC
AGTTGCTTGCGCGGAAAGATGGCCGCTCCCGGGGCCCTGTTGCAAGGAGCTCAAAATGGAGGACGCGGCA
GCCCGGTGGAGCGGGCGGGTGAGTCACCCACACAAAGGAAGAGGGCCTTGCCCCTCGCCGGCCGCTGCTT
CCTGTGACCCCGTGGTCTATCGGCCGCATAGTCACCTCGGGCTTCTCTTGAGCACCGCTCGTCGCGGCGG
GGGGAGGGGATCTAATGGCGTTGGAGTTTGTTCACATTTGGTGGGTGGAGACTAGTCAGGCCAGCCTGGC
GCTGGAAGTCATTCTTGGAATTTGCCCCTTTGAGTTTGGAGCGAGGCTAATTCTCAAGCCTCTTAGCGGT
TCAAAGGTATTTTCTAAACCCGTTTCCAGGTGTTGTGAAAGCCACCGCTAATTCAAAGCAATCCGGAGTA
ATTCACCATGTCTAGACTGGACAAGAGCAAAGTCATAAACGGCGCTCTGGAATTACTCAATGGAGTCGGT
ATCGAAGGCCTGACGACAAGGAAACTCGCTCAAAAGCTGGGAGTTGAGCAGCCTACCCTGTACTGGCACG
TGAAGAACAAGCGGGCCCTGCTCGATGCCCTGCCAATCGAGATGCTGGACAGGCATCATACCCACTTCTG
CCCCCTGGAAGGCGAGTCATGGCAAGACTTTCTGCGGAACAACGCCAAGTCATTCCGCTGTGCTCTCCTC
TCACATCGCGACGGGGCTAAAGTGCATCTCGGCACCCGCCCAACAGAGAAACAGTACGAAACCCTGGAAA
ATCAGCTCGCGTTCCTGTGTCAGCAAGGCTTCTCCCTGGAGAACGCACTGTACGCTCTGTCCGCCGTGGG
CCACTTTACACTGGGCTGCGTATTGGAGGAACAGGAGCATCAAGTAGCAAAAGAGGAAAGAGAGACACCT
ACCACCGATTCTATGCCCCCACTTCTGAGACAAGCAATTGAGCTGTTCGACCGGCAGGGAGCCGAACCTG
CCTTCCTTTTCGGCCTGGAACTAATCATATGTGGCCTGGAGAAACAGCTAAAGTGCGAAAGCGGCGGGCC
GGCCGACGCCCTTGACGATTTTGACTTAGACATGCTCCCAGCCGATGCCCTTGACGACTTTGACCTTGAT
ATGCTGCCTGCTGACGCTCTTGACGATTTTGACCTTGACATGCTCCCCGGGTAACTAAGTAAGGATCATT
CCGCCCCCCCCCCCTCTCCCTCCCCCCCCCCTAACGTTACTGGCCGAAGCCGCTTGGAATAAGGCCGGTG
TGCGTTTGTCTATATGTTATTTTCCACCATATTGCCGTCTTTTGGCAATGTGAGGGCCCGGAAACCTGGC
CCTGTCTTCTTGACGAGCATTCCTAGGGGTCTTTCCCCTCTCGCCAAAGGAATGCAAGGTCTGTTGAATG
TCGTGAAGGAAGCAGTTCCTCTGGAAGCTTCTTGAAGACAAACAACGTCTGTAGCGACCCTTTGCAGGCA
GCGGAACCCCCCACCTGGCGACAGGTGCCTCTGCGGCCAAAAGCCACGTGTATAAGATACACCTGCAAAG
GCGGCACAACCCCAGTGCCACGTTGTGAGTTGGATAGTTGTGGAAAGAGTCAAATGGCTCTCCTCAAGCG
TATTCAACAAGGGGCTGAAGGATGCCCAGAAGGTACCCCATTGTATGGGATCTGATCTGGGGCCTCGGTG
CACATGCTTTACATGTGTTTAGTCGAGGTTAAAAAAACGTCTAGGCCCCCCGAACCACGGGGACGTGGTT
TTCCTTTGAAAAACACGATGATAATATGGCCACAACCATGACCGAGTACAAGCCCACGGTGCGCCTCGCC
ACCCGCGACGACGTCCCCAGGGCCGTACGCACCCTCGCCGCCGCGTTCGCCGACTACCCCGCCACGCGCC
ACACCGTCGATCCGGACCGCCACATCGAGCGGGTCACCGAGCTGCAAGAACTCTTCCTCACGCGCGTCGG
GCTCGACATCGGCAAGGTGTGGGTCGCGGACGACGGCGCCGCGGTGGCGGTCTGGACCACGCCGGAGAGC
GTCGAAGCGGGGGCGGTGTTCGCCGAGATCGGCCCGCGCATGGCCGAGTTGAGCGGTTCCCGGCTGGCCG
CGCAGCAACAGATGGAAGGCCTCCTGGCGCCGCACCGGCCCAAGGAGCCCGCGTGGTTCCTGGCCACCGT
CGGCGTCTCGCCCGACCACCAGGGCAAGGGTCTGGGCAGCGCCGTCGTGCTCCCCGGAGTGGAGGCGGCC
GAGCGCGCCGGGGTGCCCGCCTTCCTGGAGACCTCCGCGCCCCGCAACCTCCCCTTCTACGAGCGGCTCG
GCTTCACCGTCACCGCCGACGTCGAGGTGCCCGAAGGACCGCGCACCTGGTGCATGACCCGCAAGCCCGG
TGCCTGACGCCCGCCCCACGACCCGCAGCGCCCGACCGAAAGGAGCGCACGACCCCATGCATCGAAATGA
CCGACCAAGCGAATTCGCTAGGATTATCCCTAATACCTGCCACCCCACTCTTAATCAGTGGTGGAAGAAC
GGTCTCAGAACTGTTTGTTTCAATTGGCCATTTAAGTTTAGTAGTAAAAGACTGGTTAATGATAACAATG
CATCGTAAAACCTTCAGAAGGAAAGGAGAATGTTTTGTGGACCACTTTGGTTTTCTTTTTTGCGTGTGGC
AGTTTTAAGTTATTAGTTTTTAAAATCAGTACTTTTTAATGGAAACAACTTGACCAAAAATTTGTCACAG
AATTTTGAGACCCATTAAAAAAGTTAAATGAGAAACCTGTGTGTTCCTTTGGTCAACACCGAGACATTTA
GGTGAAAGACATCTAATTCTGGTTTTACGAATCTGGAAACTTCTTGAAAATGTAATTCTTGAGTTAACAC
TTCTGGGTGGAGAATAGGGTTGTTTTCCCCCCACATAATTGGAAGGGGAAGGAATATCATTTAAAGCTAT
GGGAGGGTTGCTTTGATTACAACACTGGAGAGAAATGCAGCATGTTGCTGATTGCCTGTCACTAAAACAG
GCCAAAAACTGAGTCCTTGGGTTGCATAGAAAGCTGCCAAACGCTAGCCAACAAGCTCGTCATCGCTTTG
CAGAAGAGCAGAGAGGATATGCTCATCGTCTAAAGAACTACCCATTTTATTATATATTAGTCACGATATC
TATAACAAGAAAATATATATATAATAAGTTATCACGTAAGTAGAACATGAAATAACAATATAATTATCGT
ATGAGTTAAATCTTAAAAGTCACGTAAAAGATAATCATGCGTCATTTTGACTCACGCGGTCGTTATAGTT
CAAAATCAGTGACACTTACCGCATTGACAAGCACGCCTCACGGGAGCTCCAAGCGGCGACTGAGATGTCC
TAAATGCACAGCGACGGATTCGCGCTATTTAGAAAGAGAGAGCAATATTTCAAGAATGCATGCGTCAATT
TTACGCAGACTATCTTTCTAGGGTTAAAAAAGATTTGCGCTTTACTCGACCTAAACTTTAAACACGTCAT
AGAATCTTCGTTTGACAAAAACCACATTGTGGCCAAGCTGTGTGACGCGACGCGCGCTAAAGAATGGCAA
ACCAAGTCGCGCGAGGTACCAGCTTTTGTTCCCTTTAGTGAGGGTTAATTTCGAGCTTGGCGTAATCATG
GTCATAGCTGTTTCCTGTGTGAAATTGTTATCCGCTCACAATTCCACACAACATACGAGCCGGAAGCATA
AAGTGTAAAGCCTGGGGTGCCTAATGAGTGAGCTAACTCACATTAATTGCGTTGCGCTCACTGCCCGCTT
TCCAGTCGGGAAACCTGTCGTGCCAGCTGCATTAATGAATCGGCCAACGCGCGGGGAGAGGCGGTTTGCG
TATTGGGCGCTCTTCCGCTTCCTCGCTCACTGACTCGCTGCGCTCGGTCGTTCGGCTGCGGCGAGCGGTA
TCAGCTCACTCAAAGGCGGTAATACGGTTATCCACAGAATCAGGGGATAACGCAGGAAAGAACATGTGAG
CAAAAGGCCAGCAAAAGGCCAGGAACCGTAAAAAGGCCGCGTTGCTGGCGTTTTTCCATAGGCTCCGCCC
CCCTGACGAGCATCACAAAAATCGACGCTCAAGTCAGAGGTGGCGAAACCCGACAGGACTATAAAGATAC
CAGGCGTTTCCCCCTGGAAGCTCCCTCGTGCGCTCTCCTGTTCCGACCCTGCCGCTTACCGGATACCTGT
CCGCCTTTCTCCCTTCGGGAAGCGTGGCGCTTTCTCATAGCTCACGCTGTAGGTATCTCAGTTCGGTGTA
GGTCGTTCGCTCCAAGCTGGGCTGTGTGCACGAACCCCCCGTTCAGCCCGACCGCTGCGCCTTATCCGGT
AACTATCGTCTTGAGTCCAACCCGGTAAGACACGACTTATCGCCACTGGCAGCAGCCACTGGTAACAGGA
TTAGCAGAGCGAGGTATGTAGGCGGTGCTACAGAGTTCTTGAAGTGGTGGCCTAACTACGGCTACACTAG
AAGAACAGTATTTGGTATCTGCGCTCTGCTGAAGCCAGTTACCTTCGGAAAAAGAGTTGGTAGCTCTTGA
TCCGGCAAACAAACCACCGCTGGTAGCGGTGGTTTTTTTGTTTGCAAGCAGCAGATTACGCGCAGAAAAA
AAGGATCTCAAGAAGATCCTTTGATCTTTTCTACGGGGTCTGACGCTCAGTGGAACGAAAACTCACGTTA
AGGGATTTTGGTCATGAGATTATCAAAAAGGATCTTCACCTAGATCCTTTTAAATTAAAAATGAAGTTTT
AAATCAATCTAAAGTATATATGAGTAAACTTGGTCTGACAGTTACCAATGCTTAATCAGTGAGGCACCTA
TCTCAGCGATCTGTCTATTTCGTTCATCCATAGTTGCCTGACTCCCCGTCGTGTAGATAACTACGATACG
GGAGGGCTTACCATCTGGCCCCAGTGCTGCAATGATACCGCGAGACCCACGCTCACCGGCTCCAGATTTA
TCAGCAATAAACCAGCCAGCCGGAAGGGCCGAGCGCAGAAGTGGTCCTGCAACTTTATCCGCCTCCATCC
AGTCTATTAATTGTTGCCGGGAAGCTAGAGTAAGTAGTTCGCCAGTTAATAGTTTGCGCAACGTTGTTGC
CATTGCTACAGGCATCGTGGTGTCACGCTCGTCGTTTGGTATGGCTTCATTCAGCTCCGGTTCCCAACGA
TCAAGGCGAGTTACATGATCCCCCATGTTGTGCAAAAAAGCGGTTAGCTCCTTCGGTCCTCCGATCGTTG
TCAGAAGTAAGTTGGCCGCAGTGTTATCACTCATGGTTATGGCAGCACTGCATAATTCTCTTACTGTCAT
GCCATCCGTAAGATGCTTTTCTGTGACTGGTGAGTACTCAACCAAGTCATTCTGAGAATAGTGTATGCGG
CGACCGAGTTGCTCTTGCCCGGCGTCAATACGGGATAATACCGCGCCACATAGCAGAACTTTAAAAGTGC
TCATCATTGGAAAACGTTCTTCGGGGCGAAAACTCTCAAGGATCTTACCGCTGTTGAGATCCAGTTCGAT
GTAACCCACTCGTGCACCCAACTGATCTTCAGCATCTTTTACTTTCACCAGCGTTTCTGGGTGAGCAAAA
ACAGGAAGGCAAAATGCCGCAAAAAAGGGAATAAGGGCGACACGGAAATGTTGAATACTCATACTCTTCC
TTTTTCAATATTATTGAAGCATTTATCAGGGTTATTGTCTCATGAGCGGATACATATTTGAATGTATTTA
GAAAAATAAACAAATAGGGGTTCCGCGCACATTTCCCCGAAAAGTGCCACCT
Features (pLannotate 1.2.2; 34 found; start..end, strand, type, name):
     28..456     -  rep_origin     f1 ori (sequence partly withheld): f1 bacteriophage origin of replication; arrow indicates direction of (+) strand synthesis
    461..618     -  CDS            lacZα (fragment): LacZα fragment of β-galactosidase; lacZ fragment
    621..639     +  promoter       T7 promoter: promoter for bacteriophage T7 RNA polymerase
   1139..1159    +  promoter       tight TRE promoter (fragment): Tet-responsive promoter PTight, consisting of seven tet operator sequences followed by the minimal CMV promoter
   1176..1196    +  promoter       tight TRE promoter (fragment): Tet-responsive promoter PTight, consisting of seven tet operator sequences followed by the minimal CMV promoter
   1213..1233    +  promoter       tight TRE promoter (fragment): Tet-responsive promoter PTight, consisting of seven tet operator sequences followed by the minimal CMV promoter
   1250..1270    +  promoter       tight TRE promoter (fragment): Tet-responsive promoter PTight, consisting of seven tet operator sequences followed by the minimal CMV promoter
   1287..1307    +  promoter       tight TRE promoter (fragment): Tet-responsive promoter PTight, consisting of seven tet operator sequences followed by the minimal CMV promoter
   1324..1344    +  promoter       tight TRE promoter (fragment): Tet-responsive promoter PTight, consisting of seven tet operator sequences followed by the minimal CMV promoter
   1361..1381    +  promoter       tight TRE promoter (fragment): Tet-responsive promoter PTight, consisting of seven tet operator sequences followed by the minimal CMV promoter
   1398..1418    +  promoter       tight TRE promoter (fragment): Tet-responsive promoter PTight, consisting of seven tet operator sequences followed by the minimal CMV promoter
   1426..1471    +  promoter       TRE3GV promoter (fragment): 3rd-generation Tet-responsive promoter that can be activated by binding of Tet-On® 3G, optimized for retroviral and lentiviral vectors
   1543..1567    +  protein_bind   attB1: mutant version of attB; recombination site for the Gateway® BP reaction BP Clonase™
   1597..1620    +  CDS            3xHA (fragment): three tandem HA epitope tags
   1648..2214    +  CDS            K-Ras: human small GTPase proto-oncoprotein
   2240..2264    -  protein_bind   attB2: mutant version of attB; recombination site for the Gateway® BP reaction BP Clonase™
   2417..2879    +  misc_feature   IRES: internal ribosome entry site (IRES) of the encephalomyocarditis virus (EMCV)
   2893..3600    +  CDS            mCherry: mCherry is a basic (constitutively fluorescent) red fluorescent protein published in 2004, derived from Discosoma sp.. It is reported to be a very rapidly-maturing monomer with low acid sensitivity.
   3680..3735    +  polyA_signal   β-globin poly(A) signal: rabbit β-globin polyadenylation signal (Gil and Proudfoot, 1987)
   4178..4557    +  enhancer       CMV enhancer: human cytomegalovirus immediate early enhancer
   4559..4658    +  promoter       CMV promoter (fragment): human cytomegalovirus (CMV) immediate early promoter
   5994..6740    +  CDS            rtTA-Advanced: improved tetracycline-controlled transactivator In the Tet-On® system, rtTA-Advanced binds to the Tet-responsive element and stimulates transcription only in the presence of tetracycline or doxycycline.
   6878..7340    +  misc_feature   IRES: internal ribosome entry site (IRES) of the encephalomyocarditis virus (EMCV)
   7354..7953    +  CDS            PuroR: puromycin N-acetyltransferase; pac from Streptomyces alboniger; confers resistance to puromycin
   8039..8611    +  polyA_signal   EF-1α poly(A) signal: human EF-1α polyadenylation signal
   9020..9151    +  CDS            FP (fragment): FP25_NPVAC - Experimental evidence at protein level: Swiss-Prot protein existence level 1. From Autographa californica nuclear polyhedrosis virus (AcMNPV).
   9168..9186    -  promoter       T3 promoter: promoter for bacteriophage T3 RNA polymerase
   9229..9251    -  protein_bind   lac operator (fragment): The lac repressor binds to the lac operator to inhibit transcription in E. coli. This inhibition can be relieved by adding lactose or isopropyl-β-D-thiogalactopyranoside (IPTG). lac repressor encoded by lacI
   9255..9285    -  promoter       lac promoter: promoter for the E. coli lac operon
   9300..9321    -  protein_bind   CAP binding site: CAP binding activates transcription in the presence of cAMP. E. coli catabolite activator protein
   9334..9426    -  CDS            lacI (fragment): lac repressor; lacI; The lac repressor binds to the lac operator to inhibit transcription in E. coli. This inhibition can be relieved by adding lactose or isopropyl-β-D-thiogalactopyranoside (IPTG).
   9609..10197   -  rep_origin     ori: high-copy-number ColE1/pMB1/pBR322/pUC origin of replication
  10368..11228   -  CDS            AmpR: β-lactamase; bla; confers resistance to ampicillin, carbenicillin, and related antibiotics
  11229..11333   -  promoter       AmpR promoter: bla
