[The description below was written by a language model from this plasmid's Addgene catalogue record and pLannotate feature annotations shown in this document.]
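Description:
PB-TAC-ERP2-(N-HA)KRAS_G12D is a piggyBac transposon plasmid for doxycycline-inducible expression of oncogenic human KRAS in human cells. It was built by Gateway cloning into the all-in-one PB-TAC-ERP2 backbone. In bacteria it is maintained through a high-copy ColE1/pUC-type origin with ampicillin resistance. The backbone also carries an f1 origin and remnants of a lacZα/lac promoter cloning region flanked by T7 and T3 promoters. The piggyBac terminal repeats are not called out by name in the feature table, although a short baculovirus-derived fragment is annotated just downstream of the mammalian cassettes. Genomic integration would depend on piggyBac transposase, and no transposase gene is annotated on this plasmid.

The payload consists of two mammalian expression units. In the first, a Tet-responsive promoter (tet operator repeats followed by a minimal promoter) drives the insert, which sits between attB1 and attB2 sites. The insert is KRAS carrying the Gly12-to-Asp activating mutation and an N-terminal HA tag. The annotation software labels the tag as a fragment of 3xHA, consistent with a single HA epitope. An EMCV IRES then directs translation of mCherry from the same transcript, which ends at a rabbit β-globin polyadenylation signal, so red fluorescence reports induction. In the second unit, a constitutive promoter containing the CMV enhancer drives rtTA-Advanced, followed by an IRES, the puromycin resistance gene and an EF-1α poly(A) signal. Puromycin therefore selects cells that have stably integrated the transposon and express the transactivator, and adding doxycycline switches on HA-KRAS G12D together with mCherry. The associated publication models plasticity and dysplasia in pancreatic ductal organoids derived from human pluripotent stem cells.
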