Addgene plasmid #201254: PB-TAC-ERP2-(N-HA)KRAS_G12D
Purpose: Dox-inducible overexpression of HA-tagged KRASG12D and mCherry in human cells
Depositing lab: Alexander Kleger. Publication: Modeling plasticity and dysplasia of pancreatic ductal organoids derived from human pluripotent stem cells. Breunig M, Merkle J, Wagner M, Melzer MK, Barth TFE, Engleitner T, Krumm J, Wiedenmann S, Cohrs CM, Perkhofer L, Jain G, Kruger J, Hermann PC, Schmid M, Madacsy T, Varga A, Griger J, Azoitei N, Muller M, Wessely O, Robey PG, Heller S, Dantes Z, Reichert M, Gunes C, Bolenz C, Kuhn F, Maleth J, Speier S, Liebau S, Sipos B, Kuster B, Seufferlein T, Rad R, Meier M, Hohwieler M, Kleger A. Cell Stem Cell. 2021 Jun 3;28(6):1105-1124.e19. doi: 10.1016/j.stem.2021.03.005. Epub 2021 Apr 28. PubMed 33915078.
Backbone
  Vector backbone: PB-TAC-ERP2
  Backbone manufacturer: Knut Woltjen, Addgene plasmid #80478
  Backbone size w/o insert (bp): 10723
  Total vector size (bp): 11347
  Modifications to backbone: None
  Vector type: Mammalian Expression ; piggyBac transposon
  Selectable markers: Puromycin
Growth in bacteria
  Bacterial resistance: Ampicillin, 100 μg/mL
  Growth temperature: 37°C
  Growth strain: DH5alpha
  Copy number: High Copy
Gene/Insert
  Gene/Insert name: KRAS (alt name: Kirsten rat sarcoma viral oncogene)
  Species: H. sapiens (human)
  Insert size (bp): 624
  Mutation: changed Gly (G) 12 to Asp (D)
  GenBank ID: NM_001369787.1 NM_004985.5
  Entrez Gene: KRAS (a.k.a. 'C-K-RAS, C-K-RAS, CFC2, K-RAS2A, K-RAS2B, K-RAS4A, K-RAS4B, K-Ras, K-Ras 2, KI-RAS, KRAS1, KRAS2, NS, NS3, OES, RALD, RASK2, c-Ki-ras, c-Ki-ras2)
  Promoter: TRE
  Tag / fusion protein: HA-Tag (N terminal on insert)
  Cloning method: Gateway Cloning
  Sequencing primers: 5′ aaaaagcaggcttcactagtgtctttcataagcttatgtatccatatgatgtgcccgact; 3′ agaaagctgggtgtgacacacattccacagggt
Resource information
  A portion of this plasmid was derived from a plasmid made by: pBABE-KRAS G12D, Addgene 58902, Channing Der lab
Terms and licenses: Academic/Nonprofit Terms; Industry Terms: Not Available to Industry
How to cite: PB-TAC-ERP2-(N-HA)KRAS_G12D was a gift from Alexander Kleger (Addgene plasmid # 201254 ; http://n2t.net/addgene:201254 ; RRID:Addgene_201254)
